>Addgene plasmid #11076 | pET-15b LF WT | addgene full sequence | sequence record 190364 | Addgene NGS Result
CGAGTGAGATATTTATGCCAGCCAGCCAGACGCAGACGCGCCGAGACAGAACTTAATGGGCCCGCTAACA
GCGCGATTTGCTGGTGACCCAATGCGACCAGATGCTCCACGCCCAGTCGCGTACCGTCTTCATGGGAGAA
AATAATACTGTTGATGGGTGTCTGGTCAGAGACATCAAGAAATAACGCCGGAACATTAGTGCAGGCAGCT
TCCACAGCAATGGCATCCTGGTCATCCAGCGGATAGTTAATGATCAGCCCACTGACGCGTTGCGCGAGAA
GATTGTGCACCGCCGCTTTACAGGCTTCGACGCCGCTTCGTTCTACCATCGACACCACCACGCTGGCACC
CAGTTGATCGGCGCGAGATTTAATCGCCGCGACAATTTGCGACGGCGCGTGCAGGGCCAGACTGGAGGTG
GCAACGCCAATCAGCAACGACTGTTTGCCCGCCAGTTGTTGTGCCACGCGGTTGGGAATGTAATTCAGCT
CCGCCATCGCCGCTTCCACTTTTTCCCGCGTTTTCGCAGAAACGTGGCTGGCCTGGTTCACCACGCGGGA
AACGGTCTGATAAGAGACACCGGCATACTCTGCGACATCGTATAACGTTACTGGTTTCACATTCACCACC
CTGAATTGACTCTCTTCCGGGCGCTATCATGCCATACCGCGAAAGGTTTTGCGCCATTCGATGGTGTCCG
GGATCTCGACGCTCTCCCTTATGCGACTCCTGCATTAGGAAGCAGCCCAGTAGTAGGTTGAGGCCGTTGA
GCACCGCCGCCGCAAGGAATGGTGCATGCAAGGAGATGGCGCCCAACAGTCCCCCGGCCACGGGGCCTGC
CACCATACCCACGCCGAAACAAGCGCTCATGAGCCCGAAGTGGCGAGCCCGATCTTCCCCATCGGTGATG
TCGGCGATATAGGCGCCAGCAACCGCACCTGTGGCGCCGGTGATGCCGGCCACGATGCGTCCGGCGTAGA
GGATCGAGATCTCGATCCCGCGAAATTAATACGACTCACTATAGGGGAATTGTGAGCGGATAACAATTCC
CCTCTAGAAATAATTTTGTTTAACTTTAAGAAGGAGATATACCATGGGCAGCAGCCATCATCATCATCAT
CACAGCAGCGGCCTGGTGCCGCGCGGCAGCCATATGCTCGAGGATCCGGCGGGCGGTCATGGTGATGTAG
GTATGCACGTAAAAGAGAAAGAGAAAAATAAAGATGAGAATAAGAGAAAAGATGAAGAACGAAATAAAAC
ACAGGAAGAGCATTTAAAGGAAATCATGAAACACATTGTAAAAATAGAAGTAAAAGGGGAGGAAGCTGTT
AAAAAAGAGGCAGCAGAAAAGCTACTTGAGAAAGTACCATCTGATGTTTTAGAGATGTATAAAGCAATTG
GAGGAAAGATATATATTGTGGATGGTGATATTACAAAACATATATCTTTAGAAGCATTATCTGAAGATAA
GAAAAAAATAAAAGACATTTATGGGAAAGATGCTTTATTACATGAACATTATGTATATGCAAAAGAAGGA
TATGAACCCGTACTTGTAATCCAATCTTCGGAAGATTATGTAGAAAATACTGAAAAGGCACTGAACGTTT
ATTATGAAATAGGTAAGATATTATCAAGGGATATTTTAAGTAAAATTAATCAACCATATCAGAAATTTTT
AGATGTATTAAATACCATTAAAAATGCATCTGATTCAGATGGACAAGATCTTTTATTTACTAATCAGCTT
AAGGAACATCCCACAGACTTTTCTGTAGAATTCTTGGAACAAAATAGCAATGAGGTACAAGAAGTATTTG
CGAAAGCTTTTGCATATTATATCGAGCCACAGCATCGTGATGTTTTACAGCTTTATGCACCGGAAGCTTT
TAATTACATGGATAAATTTAACGAACAAGAAATAAATCTATCCTTGGAAGAACTTAAAGATCAACGGATG
CTGTCAAGATATGAAAAATGGGAAAAGATAAAACAGCACTATCAACACTGGAGCGATTCTTTATCTGAAG
AAGGAAGAGGACTTTTAAAAAAGCTGCAGATTCCTATTGAGCCAAAGAAAGATGACATAATTCATTCTTT
ATCTCAAGAAGAAAAAGAGCTTCTAAAAAGAATACAAATTGATAGTAGTGATTTTTTATCTACTGAGGAA
AAAGAGTTTTTAAAAAAGCTACAAATTGATATTCGTGATTCTTTATCTGAAGAAGAAAAAGAGCTTTTAA
ATAGAATACAGGTGGATAGTAGTAATCCTTTATCTGAAAAAGAAAAAGAGTTTTTAAAAAAGCTGAAACT
TGATATTCAACCATATGATATTAATCAAAGGTTGCAAGATACAGGAGGGTTAATTGATAGTCCGTCAATT
AATCTTGATGTAAGAAAGCAGTATAAAAGGGATATTCAAAATATTGATGCTTTATTACATCAATCCATTG
GAAGTACCTTGTACAATAAAATTTATTTGTATGAAAATATGAATATCAATAACCTTACAGCAACCCTAGG
TGCGGATTTAGTTGATTCCACTGATAATACTAAAATTAATAGAGGTATTTTCAATGAATTCAAAAAAAAT
TTCAAATATAGTATTTCTAGTAACTATATGATTGTTGATATAAATGAAAGGCCTGCATTAGATAATGAGC
GTTTGAAATGGAGAATCCAATTATCACCAGATACTCGAGCAGGATATTTAGAAAATGGAAAGCTTATATT
ACAAAGAAACATCGGTCTGGAAATAAAGGATGTACAAATAATTAAGCAATCCGAAAAAGAATATATAAGG
ATTGATGCGAAAGTAGTGCCAAAGAGTAAAATAGATACAAAAATTCAAGAAGCACAGTTAAATATAAATC
AGGAATGGAATAAAGCATTAGGGTTACCAAAATATACAAAGCTTATTACATTCAACGTGCATAATAGATA
TGCATCCAATATTGTAGAAAGTGCTTATTTAATATTGAATGAATGGAAAAATAATATTCAAAGTGATCTT
ATAAAAAAGGTAACAAATTACTTAGTTGATGGTAATGGAAGATTTGTTTTTACCGATATTACTCTCCCTA
ATATAGCTGAACAATATACACATCAAGATGAGATATATGAGCAAGTTCATTCAAAAGGGTTATATGTTCC
AGAATCCCGTTCTATATTACTCCATGGACCTTCAAAAGGTGTAGAATTAAGGAATGATAGTGAGGGTTTT
ATACACGAATTTGGACATGCTGTGGATGATTATGCTGGATATCTATTAGATAAGAACCAATCTGATTTAG
TTACAAATTCTAAAAAATTCATTGATATTTTTAAGGAAGAAGGGAGTAATTTAACTTCGTATGGGAGAAC
AAATGAAGCGGAATTTTTTGCAGAAGCCTTTAGGTTAATGCATTCTACGGACCATGCTGAACGTTTAAAA
GTTCAAAAAAATGCTCCGAAAACTTTCCAATTTATTAACGATCAGATTAAGTTCATTATTAACTCATAAT
GAGGATCCGGCTGCTAACAAAGCCCGAAAGGAAGCTGAGTTGGCTGCTGCCACCGCTGAGCAATAACTAG
CATAACCCCTTGGGGCCTCTAAACGGGTCTTGAGGGGTTTTTTGCTGAAAGGAGGAACTATATCCGGATA
TCCCGCAAGAGGCCCGGCAGTACCGGCATAACCAAGCCTATGCCTACAGCATCCAGGGTGACGGTGCCGA
GGATGACGATGAGCGCATTGTTAGATTTCATACACGGTGCCTGACTGCGTTAGCAATTTAACTGTGATAA
ACTACCGCATTAAAGCTTATCGATGATAAGCTGTCAAACATGAGAATTCTTGAAGACGAAAGGGCCTCGT
GATACGCCTATTTTTATAGGTTAATGTCATGATAATAATGGTTTCTTAGACGTCAGGTGGCACTTTTCGG
GGAAATGTGCGCGGAACCCCTATTTGTTTATTTTTCTAAATACATTCAAATATGTATCCGCTCATGAGAC
AATAACCCTGATAAATGCTTCAATAATATTGAAAAAGGAAGAGTATGAGTATTCAACATTTCCGTGTCGC
CCTTATTCCCTTTTTTGCGGCATTTTGCCTTCCTGTTTTTGCTCACCCAGAAACGCTGGTGAAAGTAAAA
GATGCTGAAGATCAGTTGGGTGCACGAGTGGGTTACATCGAACTGGATCTCAACAGCGGTAAGATCCTTG
AGAGTTTTCGCCCCGAAGAACGTTTTCCAATGATGAGCACTTTTAAAGTTCTGCTATGTGGCGCGGTATT
ATCCCGTGTTGACGCCGGGCAAGAGCAACTCGGTCGCCGCATACACTATTCTCAGAATGACTTGGTTGAG
TACTCACCAGTCACAGAAAAGCATCTTACGGATGGCATGACAGTAAGAGAATTATGCAGTGCTGCCATAA
CCATGAGTGATAACACTGCGGCCAACTTACTTCTGACAACGATCGGAGGACCGAAGGAGCTAACCGCTTT
TTTGCACAACATGGGGGATCATGTAACTCGCCTTGATCGTTGGGAACCGGAGCTGAATGAAGCCATACCA
AACGACGAGCGTGACACCACGATGCCTGCAGCAATGGCAACAACGTTGCGCAAACTATTAACTGGCGAAC
TACTTACTCTAGCTTCCCGGCAACAATTAATAGACTGGATGGAGGCGGATAAAGTTGCAGGACCACTTCT
GCGCTCGGCCCTTCCGGCTGGCTGGTTTATTGCTGATAAATCTGGAGCCGGTGAGCGTGGGTCTCGCGGT
ATCATTGCAGCACTGGGGCCAGATGGTAAGCCCTCCCGTATCGTAGTTATCTACACGACGGGGAGTCAGG
CAACTATGGATGAACGAAATAGACAGATCGCTGAGATAGGTGCCTCACTGATTAAGCATTGGTAACTGTC
AGACCAAGTTTACTCATATATACTTTAGATTGATTTAAAACTTCATTTTTAATTTAAAAGGATCTAGGTG
AAGATCCTTTTTGATAATCTCATGACCAAAATCCCTTAACGTGAGTTTTCGTTCCACTGAGCGTCAGACC
CCGTAGAAAAGATCAAAGGATCTTCTTGAGATCCTTTTTTTCTGCGCGTAATCTGCTGCTTGCAAACAAA
AAAACCACCGCTACCAGCGGTGGTTTGTTTGCCGGATCAAGAGCTACCAACTCTTTTTCCGAAGGTAACT
GGCTTCAGCAGAGCGCAGATACCAAATACTGTCCTTCTAGTGTAGCCGTAGTTAGGCCACCACTTCAAGA
ACTCTGTAGCACCGCCTACATACCTCGCTCTGCTAATCCTGTTACCAGTGGCTGCTGCCAGTGGCGATAA
GTCGTGTCTTACCGGGTTGGACTCAAGACGATAGTTACCGGATAAGGCGCAGCGGTCGGGCTGAACGGGG
GGTTCGTGCACACAGCCCAGCTTGGAGCGAACGACCTACACCGAACTGAGATACCTACAGCGTGAGCTAT
GAGAAAGCGCCACGCTTCCCGAAGGGAGAAAGGCGGACAGGTATCCGGTAAGCGGCAGGGTCGGAACAGG
AGAGCGCACGAGGGAGCTTCCAGGGGGAAACGCCTGGTATCTTTATAGTCCTGTCGGGTTTCGCCACCTC
TGACTTGAGCGTCGATTTTTGTGATGCTCGTCAGGGGGGCGGAGCCTATGGAAAAACGCCAGCAACGCGG
CCTTTTTACGGTTCCTGGCCTTTTGCTGGCCTTTTGCTCACATGTTCTTTCCTGCGTTATCCCCTGATTC
TGTGGATAACCGTATTACCGCCTTTGAGTGAGCTGATACCGCTCGCCGCAGCCGAACGACCGAGCGCAGC
GAGTCAGTGAGCGAGGAAGCGGAAGAGCGCCTGATGCGGTATTTTCTCCTTACGCATCTGTGCGGTATTT
CACACCGCAATGGTGCACTCTCAGTACAATCTGCTCTGATGCCGCATAGTTAAGCCAGTATACACTCCGC
TATCGCTACGTGACTGGGTCATGGCTGCGCCCCGACACCCGCCAACACCCGCTGACGCGCCCTGACGGGC
TTGTCTGCTCCCGGCATCCGCTTACAGACAAGCTGTGACCGTCTCCGGGAGCTGCATGTGTCAGAGGTTT
TCACCGTCATCACCGAAACGCGCGAGGCAGCTGCGGTAAAGCTCATCAGCGTGGTCGTGAAGCGATTCAC
AGATGTCTGCCTGTTCATCCGCGTCCAGCTCGTTGAGTTTCTCCAGAAGCGTTAATGTCTGGCTTCTGAT
AAAGCGGGCCATGTTAAGGGCGGTTTTTTCCTGTTTGGTCACTGATGCCTCCGTGTAAGGGGGATTTCTG
TTCATGGGGGTAATGATACCGATGAAACGAGAGAGGATGCTCACGATACGGGTTACTGATGATGAACATG
CCCGGTTACTGGAACGTTGTGAGGGTAAACAACTGGCGGTATGGATGCGGCGGGACCAGAGAAAAATCAC
TCAGGGTCAATGCCAGCGCTTCGTTAATACAGATGTAGGTGTTCCACAGGGTAGCCAGCAGCATCCTGCG
ATGCAGATCCGGAACATAATGGTGCAGGGCGCTGACTTCCGCGTTTCCAGACTTTACGAAACACGGAAAC
CGAAGACCATTCATGTTGTTGCTCAGGTCGCAGACGTTTTGCAGCAGCAGTCGCTTCACGTTCGCTCGCG
TATCGGTGATTCATTCTGCTAACCAGTAAGGCAACCCCGCCAGCCTAGCCGGGTCCTCAACGACAGGAGC
ACGATCATGCGCACCCGTGGCCAGGACCCAACGCTGCCCGAGATGCGCCGCGTGCGGCTGCTGGAGATGG
CGGACGCGATGGATATGTTCTGCCAAGGGTTGGTTTGCGCATTCACAGTTCTCCGCAAGAATTGATTGGC
TCCAATTCTTGGAGTGGTGAATCCGTTAGCGAGGTGCCGCCGGCTTCCATTCAGGTCGAGGTGGCCCGGC
TCCATGCACCGCGACGCAACGCGGGGAGGCAGACAAGGTATAGGGCGGCGCCTACAATCCATGCCAACCC
GTTCCATGTGCTCGCCGAGGCGGCATAAATCGCCGTGACGATCAGCGGTCCAATGATCGAAGTTAGGCTG
GTAAGAGCCGCGAGCGATCCTTGAAGCTGTCCCTGATGGTCGTCATCTACCTGCCTGGACAGCATGGCCT
GCAACGCGGGCATCCCGATGCCGCCGGAAGCGAGAAGAATCATAATGGGGAAGGCCATCCAGCCTCGCGT
CGCGAACGCCAGCAAGACGTAGCCCAGCGCGTCGGCCGCCATGCCGGCGATAATGGCCTGCTTCTCGCCG
AAACGTTTGGTGGCGGGACCAGTGACGAAGGCTTGAGCGAGGGCGTGCAAGATTCCGAATACCGCAAGCG
ACAGGCCGATCATCGTCGCGCTCCAGCGAAAGCGGTCCTCGCCGAAAATGACCCAGAGCGCTGCCGGCAC
CTGTCCTACGAGTTGCATGATAAAGAAGACAGTCATAAGTGCGGCGACGATAGTCATGCCCCGCGCCCAC
CGGAAGGAGCTGACTGGGTTGAAGGCTCTCAAGGGCATCGGTCGAGATCCCGGTGCCTAATGAGTGAGCT
AACTTACATTAATTGCGTTGCGCTCACTGCCCGCTTTCCAGTCGGGAAACTGTCGTGCCAGCTGCATTAA
TGAATCGGCCAACGCGCGGGGAGAGGCGGTTTGCGTATTGGGCGCCAGGGTGGTTTTTCTTTTCACCAGT
GAGACGGGCAACAGCTGATTGCCCTTCACCGCCTGGCCCTGAGAGAGTTGCAGCAAGCGGTCCACGCTGG
TTTGCCCCAGCAGGCGAAAATCCTGTTTGATGGTGGTTAACGGCGGGATATAACATGAGCTGTCTTCGGT
ATCGTCGTATCCCACTACCGAGATATCCGCACCAACGCGCAGCCCGGACTCGGTAATGGCGCGCATTGCG
CCCAGCGCCATCTGATCGTTGGCAACCAGCATCGCAGTGGGAACGATGCCCTCATTCAGCATTTGCATGG
TTTGTTGAAAACCGGACATGGCACTCCAGTCGCCTTCCCGTTCCGCTATCGGCTGAATTTGATTG
Features (pLannotate 1.2.2; 21 found; start..end, strand, type, name):
    621..698     -  promoter       lacI promoter: lacI
    706..985     -  CDS            TcR (fragment): tetracycline efflux protein; tet; confers resistance to tetracycline
   1007..1025    +  promoter       T7 promoter: promoter for bacteriophage T7 RNA polymerase
   1026..1050    +  protein_bind   lac operator: The lac repressor binds to the lac operator to inhibit transcription in E. coli. This inhibition can be relieved by adding lactose or isopropyl-β-D-thiogalactopyranoside (IPTG). lac repressor encoded by lacI
   1065..1087    +  RBS            RBS: efficient ribosome binding site from bacteriophage T7 gene 10 (Olins and Rangwala, 1989)
   1106..1122    +  CDS            capTEV™ (fragment): composite tag for in vivo biotinylation, TEV protease cleavage, and 6xHis tagging
   1133..1150    +  CDS            thrombin site: thrombin recognition and cleavage site
   1169..3496    +  CDS            lef: LEF_BACAN - Experimental evidence at protein level: Swiss-Prot protein existence level 1. Lethal factor (LF), which constitutes one of the three proteins composing the anthrax toxin, is able to trigger rapid cell death in macrophages (PubMed:3711080, PubMed:8380282, PubMed:9563949, PubMed:10475971, PubMed:11104681, PubMed:9703991). Acts as a protease that cleaves the N-terminal of most dual specificity mitogen-activated protein kinase kinases (MAPKKs or MAP2Ks) (except for MAP2K5): cleavage invariably occurs within the N-terminal proline-rich region preceding the kinase domain, thus disrupting
   3510..3559    +  CDS            SET1 (fragment): solubility-enhancement tag derived from T7 phage gene 10B
   3567..3614    +  terminator     T7 terminator: transcription terminator for bacteriophage T7 RNA polymerase
   3637..3741    -  CDS            TcR (fragment): tetracycline efflux protein; tet; confers resistance to tetracycline
   3789..3817    -  promoter       tet promoter: E. coli promoter for tetracycline efflux protein gene
   3930..4034    +  promoter       AmpR promoter: bla
   4035..4895    +  CDS            AmpR: β-lactamase; bla; confers resistance to ampicillin, carbenicillin, and related antibiotics
   5066..5654    +  rep_origin     ori: high-copy-number ColE1/pMB1/pBR322/pUC origin of replication
   5840..5979    -  misc_feature   bom: basis of mobility region from pBR322
   6081..6272    -  CDS            rop: Rop protein, which maintains plasmids at low copy number; rop
   6289..6669    +  CDS            YPB1_ECOLX: Protein predicted: Swiss-Prot protein existence level 4. From Escherichia coli.
   6911..7535    -  CDS            TcR (fragment): tetracycline efflux protein; tet; confers resistance to tetracycline
   7550..7571    -  protein_bind   CAP binding site: CAP binding activates transcription in the presence of cAMP. E. coli catabolite activator protein
   7584..620     -  CDS            lacI (across the origin): lac repressor; lacI; The lac repressor binds to the lac operator to inhibit transcription in E. coli. This inhibition can be relieved by adding lactose or isopropyl-β-D-thiogalactopyranoside (IPTG).
