[The description below was written by a language model from this plasmid's Addgene catalogue record and pLannotate feature annotations shown in this document.]
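Description:
pET-15b LF WT is a bacterial expression plasmid carrying the wild-type lethal factor (LF) gene of Bacillus anthracis in the pET-15b backbone. It is about 8.0 kb in the sequenced record, consistent with a roughly 2.3 kb insert in a 5.7 kb vector. It replicates in E. coli from a pBR322/ColE1-type origin and is selected with ampicillin through the β-lactamase gene (AmpR). The backbone also retains the bom mobility region, the rop gene and several non-functional remnants of the pBR322 tetracycline resistance gene. The catalogue lists the plasmid as high copy, although the presence of rop is normally associated with moderated copy number.

The LF coding sequence (annotated as lef) was cloned into a BamHI site, with that site preserved on both sides. It lies downstream of a T7 promoter with an adjacent lac operator and the strong phage T7 gene 10 ribosome binding site, and is followed by the T7 terminator. A lacI gene on the plasmid supplies the lac repressor, so transcription is held off until induced with IPTG in a host that provides T7 RNA polymerase. The vector contributes an N-terminal His tag followed by a thrombin cleavage site, allowing metal-affinity purification and subsequent tag removal. The short hits labelled capTEV and SET1 are probably partial matches to the His-tag region and to vector sequence near the terminator, not genuine added tags.

LF is the protease component of anthrax toxin and cleaves the N-termini of MAP kinase kinases. The record does not state a specific application, but the design suits production of recombinant wild-type LF in E. coli.
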