Addgene plasmid #11076: pET-15b LF WT
Depositing lab: John Collier. Depositing organization: Harvard Medical School.
Backbone
  Vector backbone: pET-15b
  Backbone manufacturer: EMD Biosciences
  Backbone size w/o insert (bp): 5700
  Vector type: Bacterial Expression
Growth in bacteria
  Bacterial resistance: Ampicillin, 100 μg/mL
  Growth temperature: 37°C
  Growth strain: DH5alpha
  Copy number: High Copy
Gene/Insert
  Gene/Insert name: LF (alt name: lethal factor)
  Species: Bacillus anthracis
  Insert size (bp): 2340
  Tag / fusion protein: His (N terminal on backbone)
  Cloning method: Restriction Enzyme; 5′ cloning site BamHI (not destroyed); 3′ cloning site BamHI (not destroyed)
  Sequencing primers: 5′ T7
Terms and licenses: Academic/Nonprofit Terms; Industry Terms: Not Available to Industry
How to cite: pET-15b LF WT was a gift from John Collier (Addgene plasmid # 11076)
