>Addgene plasmid #11076 | pET-15b LF WT | depositor partial sequence | sequence record 6889 | Author sequence
GGATCCGGCGGGCGGTCATGGTGATGTAGGTATGCACGTAAAAGAGAAAGAGAAAAATAAAGATGAGAAT
AAGAGAAAAGATGAAGAACGAAATAAAACACAGGAAGAGCATTTAAAGGAAATCATGAAACACATTGTAA
AAATAGAAGTAAAAGGGGAGGAAGCTGTTAAAAAAGAGGCAGCAGAAAAGCTACTTGAGAAAGTACCATC
TGATGTTTTAGAGATGTATAAAGCAATTGGAGGAAAGATATATATTGTGGATGGTGATATTACAAAACAT
ATATCTTTAGAAGCATTATCTGAAGATAAGAAAAAAATAAAAGACATTTATGGGAAAGATGCTTTATTAC
ATGAACATTATGTATATGCAAAAGAAGGATATGAACCCGTACTTGTAATCCAATCTTCGGAAGATTATGT
AGAAAATACTGAAAAGGCACTGAACGTTTATTATGAAATAGGTAAGATATTATCAAGGGATATTTTAAGT
AAAATTAATCAACCATATCAGAAATTTTTAGATGTATTAAATACCATTAAAAATGCATCTGATTCAGATG
GACAAGATCTTTTATTTACTAATCAGCTTAAGGAACATCCCACAGACTTTTCTGTAGAATTCTTGGAACA
AAATAGCAATGAGGTACAAGAAGTATTTGCGAAAGCTTTTGCATATTATATCGAGCCACAGCATCGTGAT
GTTTTACAGCTTTATGCACCGGAAGCTTTTAATTACATGGATAAATTTAACGAACAAGAAATAAATCTAT
CCTTGGAAGAACTTAAAGATCAACGGATGCTGTCAAGATATGAAAAATGGGAAAAGATAAAACAGCACTA
TCAACACTGGAGCGATTCTTTATCTGAAGAAGGAAGAGGACTTTTAAAAAAGCTGCAGATTCCTATTGAG
CCAAAGAAAGATGACATAATTCATTCTTTATCTCAAGAAGAAAAAGAGCTTCTAAAAAGAATACAAATTG
ATAGTAGTGATTTTTTATCTACTGAGGAAAAAGAGTTTTTAAAAAAGCTACAAATTGATATTCGTGATTC
TTTATCTGAAGAAGAAAAAGAGCTTTTAAATAGAATACAGGTGGATAGTAGTAATCCTTTATCTGAAAAA
GAAAAAGAGTTTTTAAAAAAGCTGAAACTTGATATTCAACCATATGATATTAATCAAAGGTTGCAAGATA
CAGGAGGGTTAATTGATAGTCCGTCAATTAATCTTGATGTAAGAAAGCAGTATAAAAGGGATATTCAAAA
TATTGATGCTTTATTACATCAATCCATTGGAAGTACCTTGTACAATAAAATTTATTTGTATGAAAATATG
AATATCAATAACCTTACAGCAACCCTAGGTGCGGATTTAGTTGATTCCACTGATAATACTAAAATTAATA
GAGGTATTTTCAATGAATTCAAAAAAAATTTCAAATATAGTATTTCTAGTAACTATATGATTGTTGATAT
AAATGAAAGGCCTGCATTAGATAATGAGCGTTTGAAATGGAGAATCCAATTATCACCAGATACTCGAGCA
GGATATTTAGAAAATGGAAAGCTTATATTACAAAGAAACATCGGTCTGGAAATAAAGGATGTACAAATAA
TTAAGCAATCCGAAAAAGAATATATAAGGATTGATGCGAAAGTAGTGCCAAAGAGTAAAATAGATACAAA
AATTCAAGAAGCACAGTTAAATATAAATCAGGAATGGAATAAAGCATTAGGGTTACCAAAATATACAAAG
CTTATTACATTCAACGTGCATAATAGATATGCATCCAATATTGTAGAAAGTGCTTATTTAATATTGAATG
AATGGAAAAATAATATTCAAAGTGATCTTATAAAAAAGGTAACAAATTACTTAGTTGATGGTAATGGAAG
ATTTGTTTTTACCGATATTACTCTCCCTAATATAGCTGAACAATATACACATCAAGATGAGATATATGAG
CAAGTTCATTCAAAAGGGTTATATGTTCCAGAATCCCGTTCTATATTACTCCATGGACCTTCAAAAGGTG
TAGAATTAAGGAATGATAGTGAGGGTTTTATACACGAATTTGGACATGCTGTGGATGATTATGCTGGATA
TCTATTAGATAAGAACCAATCTGATTTAGTTACAAATTCTAAAAAATTCATTGATATTTTTAAGGAAGAA
GGGAGTAATTTAACTTCGTATGGGAGAACAAATGAAGCGGAATTTTTTGCAGAAGCCTTTAGGTTAATGC
ATTCTACGGACCATGCTGAACGTTTAAAAGTTCAAAAAAATGCTCCGAAAACTTTCCAATTTATTAACGA
TCAGATTAAGTTCATTATTAACTCATAAGAG
